Addgene plasmid #90168: pT2-cryR;yrkP1Egfp
Purpose: contains yrk specific gene promoter driving expression of eGFP
Depositing lab: Nathan Lawson. Depositing organization: University of Massachusetts, Worcester. Publication: Robust Identification of Developmentally Active Endothelial Enhancers in Zebrafish Using FANS-Assisted ATAC-Seq. Quillien A, Abdalla M, Yu J, Ou J, Zhu LJ, Lawson ND. Cell Rep. 2017 Jul 18;20(3):709-720. doi: 10.1016/j.celrep.2017.06.070. PubMed 28723572.
Backbone
  Vector backbone: pDESTtol2pACrymCherry
  Backbone manufacturer: Addgene
  Vector type: Bacterial Expression
Growth in bacteria
  Bacterial resistance: Ampicillin, 100 μg/mL
  Growth temperature: 37°C
  Growth strain: DH5alpha
  Copy number: High Copy
Gene/Insert
  Gene/Insert name: yrkP1Egfp
  Species: D. rerio (zebrafish)
  Entrez Gene: yrk (a.k.a. fj84d04, MGC92165, zgc:92165, wu:fj84d04)
  Tag / fusion protein: EGFP (C terminal on insert)
  Cloning method: Gateway Cloning
Terms and licenses: Academic/Nonprofit Terms; Industry Terms: Not Available to Industry
How to cite: pT2-cryR;yrkP1Egfp was a gift from Nathan Lawson (Addgene plasmid # 90168 ; http://n2t.net/addgene:90168 ; RRID:Addgene_90168)
