[The description below was written by a language model from this plasmid's Addgene catalogue record and pLannotate feature annotations shown in this document.]
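Description:
pT2-cryR;yrkP1Egfp is a Tol2 transposon-based zebrafish transgenesis reporter, assembled by multisite Gateway cloning into the pDESTtol2pACrymCherry destination backbone. The catalogue lists it as a bacterial expression vector, but that reflects only how it is propagated. It replicates in E. coli from a high-copy ColE1/pUC-type origin and is selected with ampicillin through the β-lactamase gene. Remnants of a pBluescript-type backbone are also annotated, including lac promoter/operator elements, T3 and T7 promoters and a partial M13 origin. The feature table does not explicitly annotate Tol2 arms. A fragment matched to the medaka tyrosinase gene next to the backbone probably marks Tol2-derived sequence, since that element was first found in that locus. The transposon identity otherwise rests on the plasmid and backbone names.

The payload lies between the attB4 and attB3 recombination scars. According to the record, a promoter from the zebrafish yrk gene ("yrkP1") drives EGFP. This promoter is not annotated as a feature, and the unannotated stretch between attB1 and the EGFP coding sequence is a likely place for it or for associated upstream sequence. The attB4–attB1 interval appears to hold little more than polylinker and phage promoter sequence. An SV40 polyadenylation signal is annotated beyond attB3, although the table places it on the opposite strand to EGFP.

A second, independent cassette encodes mCherry with its own SV40 poly(A) signal. The "cryR" and "Cry" designations suggest that it is driven by a lens crystallin promoter, which is also not annotated, giving a red eye marker for identifying transgene carriers regardless of EGFP expression. The associated publication concerns developmentally active endothelial enhancers in zebrafish, so the construct is apparently intended for testing yrk regulatory sequence activity in vivo.
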