Features (pLannotate 1.2.2; 26 found; start..end, strand, type, name):
      3..23      +  protein_bind   attB1: mutant version of attB; core recombination site for the Gateway® BP reaction BP Clonase™
    731..1447    +  CDS            EGFP: EGFP is a basic (constitutively fluorescent) green fluorescent protein published in 1996, derived from Aequorea victoria. It is reported to be a rapidly-maturing weak dimer with moderate acid sensitivity.
   1448..1513    +  misc_feature   MCS: multiple cloning site
   1537..1557    -  protein_bind   attB2: mutant version of attB; core recombination site for the Gateway® BP reaction BP Clonase™
   1584..1604    -  protein_bind   attB3: mutant version of attB; core recombination site for the Gateway® BP reaction BP Clonase™
   1608..1628    +  CDS            lacZα (fragment): LacZα fragment of β-galactosidase; lacZ fragment
   1644..1778    -  polyA_signal   SV40 poly(A) signal: SV40 polyadenylation signal
   1801..1884    -  CDS            large T antigen (fragment): large T antigen from SV40 (simian virus 40)
   2450..2490    -  misc_feature   MCS (fragment): pBluescript multiple cloning site
   2503..2521    -  promoter       T3 promoter: promoter for bacteriophage T3 RNA polymerase
   2566..2582    -  protein_bind   lac operator: The lac repressor binds to the lac operator to inhibit transcription in E. coli. This inhibition can be relieved by adding lactose or isopropyl-β-D-thiogalactopyranoside (IPTG). lac repressor encoded by lacI
   2590..2620    -  promoter       lac promoter: promoter for the E. coli lac operon
   2635..2656    -  protein_bind   CAP binding site: CAP binding activates transcription in the presence of cAMP. E. coli catabolite activator protein
   2669..2761    -  CDS            lacI (fragment): lac repressor; lacI; The lac repressor binds to the lac operator to inhibit transcription in E. coli. This inhibition can be relieved by adding lactose or isopropyl-β-D-thiogalactopyranoside (IPTG).
   2944..3532    -  rep_origin     ori: high-copy-number ColE1/pMB1/pBR322/pUC origin of replication
   3703..4563    -  CDS            AmpR: β-lactamase; bla; confers resistance to ampicillin, carbenicillin, and related antibiotics
   4564..4668    -  promoter       AmpR promoter: bla
   4694..4915    -  rep_origin     M13 ori (fragment) (sequence partly withheld): M13 bacteriophage origin of replication; arrow indicates direction of (+) strand synthesis
   4915..5202    +  CDS            tyr (fragment) (sequence partly withheld): TYRO_ORYLA - Also known as tyro. Experimental evidence at transcript level: Swiss-Prot protein existence level 2. This is a copper-containing oxidase that functions in the formation of pigments such as melanins and other polyphenolic compounds. From Oryzias latipes (Japanese rice fish) (Japanese killifish).
   5744..5865    -  polyA_signal   SV40 poly(A) signal: SV40 polyadenylation signal
   5888..5971    -  CDS            large T antigen (fragment): large T antigen from SV40 (simian virus 40)
   5991..6698    -  CDS            mCherry: mCherry is a basic (constitutively fluorescent) red fluorescent protein published in 2004, derived from Discosoma sp.. It is reported to be a very rapidly-maturing monomer with low acid sensitivity.
   7382..7402    +  protein_bind   attB4: mutant version of attB; core recombination site for the Gateway® BP reaction BP Clonase™
   7404..7422    +  promoter       T7 promoter: promoter for bacteriophage T7 RNA polymerase
   7431..7538    -  misc_feature   MCS: pBluescript multiple cloning site
   7551..2       -  promoter       T3 promoter (across the origin): promoter for bacteriophage T3 RNA polymerase
>Addgene plasmid #90168 | pT2-cryR;yrkP1Egfp | addgene full sequence | sequence record 178971 | Addgene NGS Result
TTCAAGTTTGTACAAAAAAGCAGGCTCGCTACAGATTAAAGATTGGAGTTTTAAACTCTTATGTGCATTT
TTATCATTCTATTTTATATAATAATATTTAATAATAATAATAATAATAACTGGCTTTAAATAAATACACA
AGGGATTATTTATTAATTTATTATGATTCATTAATTAATTAGATAAATGCAATTTATGTATTCCTTCCCT
TTATACTATGTATGTATCTTAAAATGGTAGTATTTATTATAATTATTTTATTTAATTGATTAAAACATTT
ATCAAACATGCAGAACTGTCCTTCCCCAAAACAGCCACTAGGGACCGGAAATGTACAACAAACATTTTCA
GGCACCAGTTAACATCACCTAACACCCTCACATGTACCTGACAGTACTGTACATAACTATTGAAAAGTTG
TCTGAATATTGTTCGGCACTATTAATATACCTGCAGTCGGCTACGAATGATATTCCTCTCCAACATCAAC
ACAAAGTAAGCCATGAAACTTCACCGTCACAATTACGTGGTGAAACCGCGTTGAATATTTAGCAAATAAT
GCAACTTCCCGGAAATACATTGATGGGCTGCATTTGTTTTAAGCAGAGAGGAGGCGGAGTTCAGCGTTTC
CGGAGAGCGCGCGCCTGAAGCAGCGCATCGCGGCCAGTTGATCGCCGCTCGGACACTCAAGCTCCGCCAC
CCTGCCTCCTCCAGCGACATTATCGCCACCATGGTGAGCAAGGGCGAGGAGCTGTTCACCGGGGTGGTGC
CCATCCTGGTCGAGCTGGACGGCGACGTAAACGGCCACAAGTTCAGCGTGTCCGGCGAGGGCGAGGGCGA
TGCCACCTACGGCAAGCTGACCCTGAAGTTCATCTGCACCACCGGCAAGCTGCCCGTGCCCTGGCCCACC
CTCGTGACCACCCTGACCTACGGCGTGCAGTGCTTCAGCCGCTACCCCGACCACATGAAGCAGCACGACT
TCTTCAAGTCCGCCATGCCCGAAGGCTACGTCCAGGAGCGCACCATCTTCTTCAAGGACGACGGCAACTA
CAAGACCCGCGCCGAGGTGAAGTTCGAGGGCGACACCCTGGTGAACCGCATCGAGCTGAAGGGCATCGAC
TTCAAGGAGGACGGCAACATCCTGGGGCACAAGCTGGAGTACAACTACAACAGCCACAACGTCTATATCA
TGGCCGACAAGCAGAAGAACGGCATCAAGGTGAACTTCAAGATCCGCCACAACATCGAGGACGGCAGCGT
GCAGCTCGCCGACCACTACCAGCAGAACACCCCCATCGGCGACGGCCCCGTGCTGCTGCCCGACAACCAC
TACCTGAGCACCCAGTCCGCCCTGAGCAAAGACCCCAACGAGAAGCGCGATCACATGGTCCTGCTGGAGT
TCGTGACCGCCGCCGGGATCACTCTCGGCATGGACGAGCTGTACAAGTCCGGACTCAGATCTCGAGCTCA
AGCTTCGAATTCTGCAGTCGACGGTACCGCGGGCCCGGGATCCACCGGATCTAGATAACTGATACCCAGC
TTTCTTGTACAAAGTGGGGCGCGCCTACGTAACTAGTCTCGAGCAACTTTATTATACATAGTTGATAATT
CACTGGCCGTCGTTTTACGGTACCATCGATGATGATCCAGACATGATAAGATACATTGATGAGTTTGGAC
AAACCACAACTAGAATGCAGTGAAAAAAATGCTTTATTTGTGAAATTTGTGATGCTATTGCTTTATTTGT
AACCATTATAAGCTGCAATAAACAAGTTAACAACAACAATTGCATTCATTTTATGTTTCAGGTTCAGGGG
GAGGTGTGGGAGGTTTTTTAAAGCAAGTAAAACCTCTACAAATGTGGTATGGCTGATTATGATCCTCTAG
ATCAGATCTGCGAAGATACGGCCACGGGTGCTCTTGATCCTGTGGCTGATTTTGGACTGTGCTGCTCGCA
GCTGCTGATGAATCACATACTTCCTCCATTTTCTTCCACTGATTGACTGTTATAATTTCCCTAATTTCCA
GGTCAAGGTGCTGTGCATTGTGGTAATAGATGTGACATGACGTCACTTCCAAAGGACCAATGAACATGTC
TGACCAATTTCATATAATGTGAAAACGATTTTCATAGGCAGAATAAATAACATTTAAATTAAACTGGGCA
TCAGCGCAATTCAATTGGTTTGGTAATAGCAAGGGAAAATAGAATGAAGTGATCTCCAAAAAATAAGTAC
TTTTTGACTGTAAATAAAATTGTAAGGAGTAAAAAGTACTTTTTTTTCTAAAAAAATGTAATTAAGTAAA
AGTAAAAGTATTGATTTTTAATTGTACTCAAGTAAAGTAAAAATCCCCAAAAATAATACTTAAGTACAGT
AATCAAGTAAAATTACTCAAGTACTTTACACCTCTGGTTCTTGACCCCCTACCTTCAGCAAGCCCAGCAG
ATCCACTAGTTCTAGAGCGGCCGCCACCGCGGTGGAGCTCCAGCTTTTGTTCCCTTTAGTGAGGGTTAAT
TGCGCGCTTGGCGTAATCATGGTCATAGCTGTTTCCTGTGTGAAATTGTTATCCGCTCACAATTCCACAC
AACATACGAGCCGGAAGCATAAAGTGTAAAGCCTGGGGTGCCTAATGAGTGAGCTAACTCACATTAATTG
CGTTGCGCTCACTGCCCGCTTTCCAGTCGGGAAACCTGTCGTGCCAGCTGCATTAATGAATCGGCCAACG
CGCGGGGAGAGGCGGTTTGCGTATTGGGCGCTCTTCCGCTTCCTCGCTCACTGACTCGCTGCGCTCGGTC
GTTCGGCTGCGGCGAGCGGTATCAGCTCACTCAAAGGCGGTAATACGGTTATCCACAGAATCAGGGGATA
ACGCAGGAAAGAACATGTGAGCAAAAGGCCAGCAAAAGGCCAGGAACCGTAAAAAGGCCGCGTTGCTGGC
GTTTTTCCATAGGCTCCGCCCCCCTGACGAGCATCACAAAAATCGACGCTCAAGTCAGAGGTGGCGAAAC
CCGACAGGACTATAAAGATACCAGGCGTTTCCCCCTGGAAGCTCCCTCGTGCGCTCTCCTGTTCCGACCC
TGCCGCTTACCGGATACCTGTCCGCCTTTCTCCCTTCGGGAAGCGTGGCGCTTTCTCATAGCTCACGCTG
TAGGTATCTCAGTTCGGTGTAGGTCGTTCGCTCCAAGCTGGGCTGTGTGCACGAACCCCCCGTTCAGCCC
GACCGCTGCGCCTTATCCGGTAACTATCGTCTTGAGTCCAACCCGGTAAGACACGACTTATCGCCACTGG
CAGCAGCCACTGGTAACAGGATTAGCAGAGCGAGGTATGTAGGCGGTGCTACAGAGTTCTTGAAGTGGTG
GCCTAACTACGGCTACACTAGAAGAACAGTATTTGGTATCTGCGCTCTGCTGAAGCCAGTTACCTTCGGA
AAAAGAGTTGGTAGCTCTTGATCCGGCAAACAAACCACCGCTGGTAGCGGTGGTTTTTTTGTTTGCAAGC
AGCAGATTACGCGCAGAAAAAAAGGATCTCAAGAAGATCCTTTGATCTTTTCTACGGGGTCTGACGCTCA
GTGGAACGAAAACTCACGTTAAGGCATTTTGGTCATGAGATTATCAAAAAGGATCTTCACCTAGATCCTT
TTAAATTAAAAATGAAGTTTTAAATCAATCTAAAGTATATATGAGTAAACTTGGTCTGACAGTTACCAAT
GCTTAATCAGTGAGGCACCTATCTCAGCGATCTGTCTATTTCGTTCATCCATAGTTGCCTGACTCCCCGT
CGTGTAGATAACTACGATACGGGAGGGCTTACCATCTGGCCCCAGTGCTGCAATGATACCGCGAGACCCA
CGCTCACCGGCTCCAGATTTATCAGCAATAAACCAGCCAGCCGGAAGGGCCGAGCGCAGAAGTGGTCCTG
CAACTTTATCCGCCTCCATCCAGTCTATTAATTGTTGCCGGGAAGCTAGAGTAAGTAGTTCGCCAGTTAA
TAGTTTGCGCAACGTTGTTGCCATTGCTACAGGCATCGTGGTGTCACGCTCGTCGTTTGGTATGGCTTCA
TTCAGCTCCGGTTCCCAACGATCAAGGCGAGTTACATGATCCCCCATGTTGTGCAAAAAAGCGGTTAGCT
CCTTCGGTCCTCCGATCGTTGTCAGAAGTAAGTTGGCCGCAGTGTTATCACTCATGGTTATGGCAGCACT
GCATAATTCTCTTACTGTCATGCCATCCGTAAGATGCTTTTCTGTGACTGGTGAGTACTCAACCAAGTCA
TTCTGAGAATAGTGTATGCGGCGACCGAGTTGCTCTTGCCCGGCGTCAATACGGGATAATACCGCGCCAC
ATAGCAGAACTTTAAAAGTGCTCATCATTGGAAAACGTTCTTCGGGGCGAAAACTCTCAAGGATCTTACC
GCTGTTGAGATCCAGTTCGATGTAACCCACTCGTGCACCCAACTGATCTTCAGCATCTTTTACTTTCACC
AGCGTTTCTGGGTGAGCAAAAACAGGAAGGCAAAATGCCGCAAAAAAGGGAATAAGGGCGACACGGAAAT
GTTGAATACTCATACTCTTCCTTTTTCAATATTATTGAAGCATTTATCAGGGTTATTGTCTCATGAGCGG
ATACATATTTGAATGTATTTAGAAAAATAAACAAATAGGGGTTCCGCGCACATTTCCCCGAAAAGTGCCA
CCTAAATTGTAAGCGTTAATATTTTGTTAAAATTCGCGTTAAATTTTTGTTAAATCAGCTCATTTTTTAA
CCAATAGGCCGAAATCGGCAAAATCCCTTATAAATCAAAAGAATAGACCGAGATAGGGT
[37 nt withheld, positions 4820-4856]
AAAGAACGTGGACTCCAACGTCAAAGG
[32 nt withheld, positions 4884-4915]
GCTGGCTAAGAACTCATCAGCCTCCCCGGTCCATCTACCCACGTACCAATGCACCAATTGGCCACAATGA
CGGCTACTACATGGTGCCATTCCTTCCTCTTTATAGGAATGGAGACTACCTCCTGTCCAACAATGCTCTT
GGATACGAGTACGCCTACCTGTTGGACCCAGGTCATTGCACAACACCAGAAATGCCCTCTGATCTGCAAA
AGACGTGAATATCTGTTCAGACACCCATATCCACTCTGTTCCACACAGGTCAGAGGTTTGTCCAGGAGTT
CTTGACAGAGGTGTAAAAAGTACTCAAAAATTTTACTCAAGTGAAAGTACAAGTACTTAGGGAAAATTTT
ACTCAATTAAAAGTAAAAGTATCTGGCTAGAATCTTACTTGAGTAAAAGTAAAAAAGTACTCCATTAAAA
TTGTACTTGAGTATTAAGGAAGTAAAAGTAAAAGCAAGAAAGAAAACTAGAGATTCTTGTTTAAGCTTTT
AATCTCAAAAAACATTAAATGAAATGCATACAAGGTTTTATCCTGCTTTAGAACTGTTTGTATTTAATTA
TCAAACTATAAGACAGACAATCTAATGCCAGTACACGCTACTCAAAGTTGTAAAACCTCAGATTTAACTT
CAGTAGAAGCTGATTCTCAAAATTGTTAGTGTCAAGCCTAGCTCTTTTGGGGCTGAAAAGCAATCCTGCA
GTGCTGAAAAGCCTCTCACAGGCAGCCGATGCGGGAAGAGGTGTATTAGTCTTGATAGAGAGGCTGCAAA
TAGCAGGAAACGTGAGCAGAGACTCCCTGGTGTCTGAAACACAGGCCCATTTACGCCTTAAGATACATTG
ATGAGTTTGGACAAACCACAACTAGAATGCAGTGAAAAAAATGCTTTATTTGTGAAATTTGTGATGCTAT
TGCTTTATTTGTAACCATTATAAGCTGCAATAAACAAGTTAACAACAACAATTGCATTCATTTTATGTTT
CAGGTTCAGGGGGAGGTGTGGGAGGTTTTTTAAAGCAAGTAAAACCTCTACAAATGTGGTATGGCTGATT
ATGATCTAGAGTCGCGGCCGCTTTACTTGTACAGCTCGTCCATGCCGCCGGTGGAGTGGTGGCCCTCGGC
GCGCTCGTACTGTTCCACGATGGTGTAGTCCTCGTTGTGGGAGGTGATGTCCAGCTTGATGTTGACGTTG
TAGGCGCCGGGCAGCTGCACGGGCTTCTTGGCCTTGTAGGTGGTCTTGACCTCGGCGTCGTAGTGGCCGC
CGTCCTTCAGCTTCAGCCTCTGCTTGATCTCGCCCTTCAGGGCGCCGTCCTCGGGGTACATCCGCTCGGA
GGAGGCCTCCCAGCCCATGGTCTTCTTCTGCATTACGGGGCCGTCGGAGGGGAAGTTGGTGCCGCGCAGC
TTCACCTTGTAGATGAACTCGCCGTCCTGCAGGGAGGAGTCCTGGGTCACGGTCACCACGCCGCCGTCCT
CGAAGTTCATCACGCGCTCCCACTTGAAGCCCTCGGGGAAGGACAGCTTCAAGTAGTCGGGGATGTCGGC
GGGGTGCTTCACGTAGGCCTTGGAGCCGTACATGAACTGAGGGGACAGGATGTCCCAGGCGAAGGGCAGG
GGGCCGCCCTTGGTCACCTTCAGCTTGGCGGTCTGGGTGCCCTCGTAGGGGCGGCCCTCGCCCTCGCCCT
CGATCTCGAACTCGTGGCCGTTCACGGAGCCCTCCATGTGCACCTTGAAGCGCATGAACTCCTTGATGAT
GGCCATGTTGTCATCCTCGCCCTTGCTCACCATGGTGGCGACCGGTAATGTCAGACCTGGTAACTCCTTA
CTGTAACTTATTGCACCTGATGAACAAAAGATGTGAACTGAACGCAAGTAGGAGGCTAATAGAGGCTAGT
ACAGTACAAAGATCCCCAAATGATGTGTGCCGGCCTTAGTGGAGGCAGACCCCTGGTTATATACCTGTGC
TGCAGAAAGAGGGGCTTACAAATGGATCTCTCTGGAATGGCATTATCTCATGGTGGGAACAGTGTTGTCA
GCAGAATCAGCGGGGTGGACTCTGACCTGAGAATGACAGTCTAGCACTGAATGGCTCAGACAATACTCTT
GTGGCCAACTATCACCGGAAAATAAGTGCCTGCCAAAACAAACCAGACCAGATGAAGCTACATGGCTGTA
GAACGTCAGTATTTAATGTGTTGTGGCCACTTGGTTCACCAGATTTAAGAGCTAATTTTTTTAAATATCA
CAGATAATCAATCGCTTTTTTTTTTCTTGACTGAAAAGCTTAGACTGGAAAATTCTTTGAAAAAGTTTGC
ACTACAGAAAATAAATACATAACATCCTGCACTGAATGCACACTATTAATAGAAAAGAGAGCATTATTGT
AGGAAATGTATTGTATATGTACATTCTGTGCATTTCACAATTTTCTCGAGCAGGAAACAGCTATGACCAT
GATTACGCCAAGCTATCAACTTTGTATAGAAAAGTTGGTAATACGACTCACTATAGGGCGAATTGGGTAC
CGGGCCCCCCCTCGAGGTCGACGGTATCGATAAGCTTGATATCGAATTCCTGCAGCCCGGGGGATCCACT
AGTTCTAGAGCGGCCGCCACCGCGGTGGAGCTCCAGCTTTTGTTCCCTTTAGTGAGGGTTAA
